Addgene plasmid #91797: pLEX_305-N-dTAG
Purpose: (Empty Backbone) Lentiviral/gateway cloning vector for N-terminally tagging proteins of interest with the dTAG system
Depositing lab: James Bradner & Behnam Nabet. Depositing organization: Dana-Farber Cancer Institute. Publication: The dTAG system for immediate and target-specific protein degradation. Nabet B, Roberts JM, Buckley DL, Paulk J, Dastjerdi S, Yang A, Leggett AL, Erb MA, Lawlor MA, Souza A, Scott TG, Vittori S, Perry JA, Qi J, Winter GE, Wong KK, Gray NS, Bradner JE. Nat Chem Biol. 2018 May;14(5):431-441. doi: 10.1038/s41589-018-0021-8. Epub 2018 Mar 26. PubMed 29581585.
Backbone
  Vector backbone: pLEX_305
  Backbone manufacturer: David Root Lab (addgene #41390)
  Backbone size (bp): 9621
  Modifications to backbone: FKBP F36V tag (dTAG) added to the 5' end of the gateway cassette.
  Vector type: Mammalian Expression, Lentiviral
  Promoter: hPGK
  Selectable markers: Puromycin
  Tag / fusion protein: FKBP F36V (N terminal on backbone)
Growth in bacteria
  Bacterial resistance: Chloramphenicol and Ampicillin, 25 & 100 μg/mL
  Growth temperature: 30°C
  Growth strain: ccdB Survival
  Growth instructions: ccdB resistant bacteria. 30C for liquid culture and for plates.
  Copy number: High Copy
Gene/Insert
  Cloning method: Gateway Cloning
  Sequencing primers: 5′ TGTTCCGCATTCTGCAAGCCTC; 3′ ACAAAGGCATTAAAGCAGCGTATCC
Terms and licenses: Academic/Nonprofit Terms; Industry Terms: Not Available to Industry
How to cite: pLEX_305-N-dTAG was a gift from James Bradner & Behnam Nabet (Addgene plasmid # 91797 ; http://n2t.net/addgene:91797 ; RRID:Addgene_91797)
