[The description below was written by a language model from this plasmid's Addgene catalogue record and pLannotate feature annotations shown in this document.]
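Description:
pLEX_305-N-dTAG is an empty third-generation-style, self-inactivating lentiviral Gateway destination vector built on the pLEX_305 backbone, designed to fuse the dTAG degradation tag to the N-terminus of a protein of interest in mammalian cells. In bacteria it is maintained by a high-copy ColE1/pUC origin with ampicillin resistance. The Gateway cassette adds chloramphenicol resistance and the ccdB toxin gene, so the unrecombined vector must be propagated in a ccdB-tolerant strain. An f1 origin and remnants of a lac/T3/T7 cloning region are also present in the backbone.

The viral genome is driven by an RSV promoter fused to a truncated HIV-1 5' LTR, followed by the Ψ packaging signal, a gag fragment and the RRE. It ends with a ΔU3 3' LTR and an SV40 polyadenylation signal. Within it, an SV40 early promoter drives a puromycin resistance gene for selecting transduced cells, followed by a cPPT/CTS element. The human PGK promoter then drives the FKBP12 F36V coding sequence, which sits directly upstream of the attR1–CmR–ccdB–attR2 cassette, with a WPRE downstream to enhance transcript expression. An LR recombination with an entry clone replaces the CmR/ccdB cassette with the gene of interest, producing an FKBP F36V–target fusion.

Because the F36V mutant binds synthetic ligands that do not bind wild-type FKBP12, heterobifunctional dTAG degrader molecules can selectively recruit the fusion for rapid, target-specific degradation. The vector is therefore used to make stable cell lines for ligand-controlled protein depletion. No insert is present in this backbone.
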