Features (pLannotate 1.2.2; 36 found; start..end, strand, type, name):
     16..516     +  promoter       hPGK promoter: human phosphoglycerate kinase 1 promoter
    525..848     +  CDS            FKBP-V: F36V mutant of FK506-binding protein FKBP12 binds synthetic ligands that do not bind wild-type FKBP
    927..1051    +  protein_bind   attR1: mutant version of attR; recombination site for the Gateway® LR reaction LR Clonase™
   1076..1106    +  promoter       lac UV5 promoter: E. coli lac promoter with an "up" mutation
   1130..1159    +  promoter       cat promoter (fragment): promoter of the E. coli cat gene encoding chloramphenicol acetyltransferase
   1160..1819    +  CDS            CmR: chloramphenicol acetyltransferase; cat; confers resistance to chloramphenicol
   1998..2156    +  CDS            ccdA (fragment): CCDA_ECO57 - Also known as H, letA. Experimental evidence at protein level: Swiss-Prot protein existence level 1. Antitoxin component of a type II toxin-antitoxin (TA) system which inhibits the post-segregational killing (PSK) of plasmid-free cells, also referred to as a plasmid addiction system. Binds to and blocks the activity of CcdB; will also remove bound CcdB protein from the CcdB-GyrA complex by forming a CcdA-CcdB complex, a process termed rejuvenation. Functions as a transcriptional corepressor for the ccdAB operon, repression also requires CcdB (By similarity). From Escherichia coli
   2161..2463    +  CDS            ccdB: CCDB_ECOLI - Also known as G, letB, letD. Experimental evidence at protein level: Swiss-Prot protein existence level 1. Toxic component of a type II toxin-antitoxin (TA) system, functioning in plasmid maintainence. Responsible for the post- segregational killing (PSK) of plasmid-free cells, also referred to as a plasmid addiction system. Half-life of over 2 hours. Cell killing by CcdB is accompanied by filamentation, defects in chromosome and plasmid segregation, defects in cell division, formation of anucleate cells, decreased DNA synthesis and plasmid loss. Interferes with the activity of DN
   2507..2631    -  protein_bind   attR2: mutant version of attR; recombination site for the Gateway® LR reaction LR Clonase™
   2683..3271    +  misc_feature   WPRE: woodchuck hepatitis virus posttranscriptional regulatory element
   3322..3341    +  misc_feature   cPPT/CTS (fragment): central polypurine tract and central termination sequence of HIV-1
   3343..3576    +  LTR            3' LTR (ΔU3): self-inactivating 3' long terminal repeat (LTR) from HIV-1
   3654..3775    +  polyA_signal   SV40 poly(A) signal: SV40 polyadenylation signal
   3815..3950    +  rep_origin     SV40 ori: SV40 origin of replication
   3971..3989    -  promoter       T7 promoter: promoter for bacteriophage T7 RNA polymerase
   3997..4152    +  CDS            lacZα (fragment): LacZα fragment of β-galactosidase; lacZ fragment
   4157..4585    +  rep_origin     f1 ori (sequence partly withheld): f1 bacteriophage origin of replication; arrow indicates direction of (+) strand synthesis
   4638..4742    +  promoter       AmpR promoter: bla
   4743..5603    +  CDS            AmpR: β-lactamase; bla; confers resistance to ampicillin, carbenicillin, and related antibiotics
   5774..6362    +  rep_origin     ori: high-copy-number ColE1/pMB1/pBR322/pUC origin of replication
   6545..6637    +  CDS            lacI (fragment): lac repressor; lacI; The lac repressor binds to the lac operator to inhibit transcription in E. coli. This inhibition can be relieved by adding lactose or isopropyl-β-D-thiogalactopyranoside (IPTG).
   6650..6671    +  protein_bind   CAP binding site: CAP binding activates transcription in the presence of cAMP. E. coli catabolite activator protein
   6686..6716    +  promoter       lac promoter: promoter for the E. coli lac operon
   6724..6740    +  protein_bind   lac operator: The lac repressor binds to the lac operator to inhibit transcription in E. coli. This inhibition can be relieved by adding lactose or isopropyl-β-D-thiogalactopyranoside (IPTG). lac repressor encoded by lacI
   6785..6803    +  promoter       T3 promoter: promoter for bacteriophage T3 RNA polymerase
   6831..7057    +  promoter       RSV promoter: Rous sarcoma virus enhancer/promoter
   7058..7238    +  LTR            5' LTR (truncated): truncated 5' long terminal repeat (LTR) from HIV-1
   7285..7410    +  misc_feature   HIV-1 Ψ: packaging signal of human immunodeficiency virus type 1
   7394..7757    +  CDS            HIV-1 gag (fragment): gag protein from human immunodeficiency virus 1; gag
   7903..8136    +  misc_feature   RRE: The Rev response element (RRE) of HIV-1 allows for Rev-dependent mRNA export from the nucleus to the cytoplasm.
   8513..8539    +  CDS            Rev (fragment): human immunodeficiency virus 1 (HIV-1) Rev protein; rev; enhances nuclear export of unspliced and incompletely spliced viral mRNAs
   8546..8569    +  promoter       SV40 promoter (fragment): SV40 early promoter
   8570..8641    +  promoter       SV40 promoter (fragment): SV40 enhancer and early promoter
   8665..8800    +  rep_origin     SV40 ori: SV40 origin of replication
   8846..9442    +  CDS            PuroR (fragment): puromycin N-acetyltransferase; pac from Streptomyces; confers resistance to puromycin
   9491..9608    +  misc_feature   cPPT/CTS: central polypurine tract and central termination sequence of HIV-1
>Addgene plasmid #91797 | pLEX_305-N-dTAG | addgene full sequence | sequence record 434026 | Addgene NGS Result
CTCGAGGCCTGCAGGTTGCGCCTTTTCCAAGGCAGCCCTGGGTTTGCGCAGGGACGCGGCTGCTCTGGGC
GTGGTTCCGGGAAACGCAGCGGCGCCGACCCTGGGTCTCGCACATTCTTCACGTCCGTTCGCAGCGTCAC
CCGGATCTTCGCCGCTACCCTTGTGGGCCCCCCGGCGACGCTTCCTGCTCCGCCCCTAAGTCGGGAAGGT
TCCTTGCGGTTCGCGGCGTGCCGGACGTGACAAACGGAAGCCGCACGTCTCACTAGTACCCTCGCAGACG
GACAGCGCCAGGGAGCAATGGCAGCGCGCCGACCGCGATGGGCTGTGGCCAATAGCGGCTGCTCAGCAGG
GCGCGCCGAGAGCAGCGGCCGGGAAGGGGCGGTGCGGGAGGCGGGGTGTGGGGCGGTAGTGTGGGCCCTG
TTCCTGCCCGCGCGGTGTTCCGCATTCTGCAAGCCTCCGGAGCGCACGTCGGCAGTCGGCTCCCTCGTTG
ACCGAATCACCGACCTCTCTCCCCAGGGGCTAGCATGGGAGTGCAGGTGGAAACCATCTCCCCAGGAGAC
GGGCGCACCTTCCCCAAGCGCGGCCAGACCTGCGTGGTGCACTACACCGGGATGCTTGAAGATGGAAAGA
AAGTTGATTCCTCCCGGGACAGAAACAAGCCCTTTAAGTTTATGCTAGGCAAGCAGGAGGTGATCCGAGG
CTGGGAAGAAGGGGTTGCCCAGATGAGTGTGGGTCAGAGAGCCAAACTGACTATATCTCCAGATTATGCC
TATGGTGCCACTGGGCACCCAGGCATCATCCCACCACATGCCACTCTCGTCTTCGATGTGGAGCTTCTAA
AACTGGAAGGCGGCTACCCCTACGACGTGCCCGACTACGCCGGCTATCCGTATGATGTCCCGGACTATGC
AGGCATCGATAGATCAACAAGTTTGTACAAAAAAGCTGAACGAGAAACGTAAAATGATATAAATATCAAT
ATATTAAATTAGATTTTGCATAAAAAACAGACTACATAATACTGTAAAACACAACATATCCAGTCACTAT
GGCGGCCGCATTAGGCACCCCAGGCTTTACACTTTATGCTTCCGGCTCGTATAATGTGTGGATTTTGAGT
TAGGATCCGTCGAGATTTTCAGGAGCTAAGGAAGCTAAAATGGAGAAAAAAATCACTGGATATACCACCG
TTGATATATCCCAATGGCATCGTAAAGAACATTTTGAGGCATTTCAGTCAGTTGCTCAATGTACCTATAA
CCAGACCGTTCAGCTGGATATTACGGCCTTTTTAAAGACCGTAAAGAAAAATAAGCACAAGTTTTATCCG
GCCTTTATTCACATTCTTGCCCGCCTGATGAATGCTCATCCGGAATTCCGTATGGCAATGAAAGACGGTG
AGCTGGTGATATGGGATAGTGTTCACCCTTGTTACACCGTTTTCCATGAGCAAACTGAAACGTTTTCATC
GCTCTGGAGTGAATACCACGACGATTTCCGGCAGTTTCTACACATATATTCGCAAGATGTGGCGTGTTAC
GGTGAAAACCTGGCCTATTTCCCTAAAGGGTTTATTGAGAATATGTTTTTCGTCTCAGCCAATCCCTGGG
TGAGTTTCACCAGTTTTGATTTAAACGTGGCCAATATGGACAACTTCTTCGCCCCCGTTTTCACCATGGG
CAAATATTATACGCAAGGCGACAAGGTGCTGATGCCGCTGGCGATTCAGGTTCATCATGCCGTTTGTGAT
GGCTTCCATGTCGGCAGAATGCTTAATGAATTACAACAGTACTGCGATGAGTGGCAGGGCGGGGCGTAAA
GATCTGGATCCGGCTTACTAAAAGCCAGATAACAGTATGCGTATTTGCGCGCTGATTTTTGCGGTATAAG
AATATATACTGATATGTATACCCGAAGTATGTCAAAAAGAGGTATGCTATGAAGCAGCGTATTACAGTGA
CAGTTGACAGCGACAGCTATCAGTTGCTCAAGGCATATATGATGTCAATATCTCCGGTCTGGTAAGCACA
ACCATGCAGAATGAAGCCCGTCGTCTGCGTGCCGAACGCTGGAAAGCGGAAAATCAGGAAGGGATGGCTG
AGGTCGCCCGGTTTATTGAAATGAACGGCTCTTTTGCTGACGAGAACAGGGGCTGGTGAAATGCAGTTTA
AGGTTTACACCTATAAAAGAGAGAGCCGTTATCGTCTGTTTGTGGATGTACAGAGTGATATTATTGACAC
GCCCGGGCGACGGATGGTGATCCCCCTGGCCAGTGCACGTCTGCTGTCAGATAAAGTCTCCCGTGAACTT
TACCCGGTGGTGCATATCGGGGATGAAAGCTGGCGCATGATGACCACCGATATGGCCAGTGTGCCGGTCT
CCGTTATCGGGGAAGAAGTGGCTGATCTCAGCCACCGCGAAAATGACATCAAAAACGCCATTAACCTGAT
GTTCTGGGGAATATAAATGTCAGGCTCCCTTATACACAGCCAGTCTGCAGGTCGACCATAGTGACTGGAT
ATGTTGTGTTTTACAGTATTATGTAGTCTGTTTTTTATGCAAAATCTAATTTAATATATTGATATTTATA
TCATTTTACGTTTCTCGTTCAGCTTTCTTGTACAAAGTGGTTACCGGTTAGTAATGAACTAGTTAAGTCG
ACAATCAACGCGTTAAGTCGACAATCAACCTCTGGATTACAAAATTTGTGAAAGATTGACTGGTATTCTT
AACTATGTTGCTCCTTTTACGCTATGTGGATACGCTGCTTTAATGCCTTTGTATCATGCTATTGCTTCCC
GTATGGCTTTCATTTTCTCCTCCTTGTATAAATCCTGGTTGCTGTCTCTTTATGAGGAGTTGTGGCCCGT
TGTCAGGCAACGTGGCGTGGTGTGCACTGTGTTTGCTGACGCAACCCCCACTGGTTGGGGCATTGCCACC
ACCTGTCAGCTCCTTTCCGGGACTTTCGCTTTCCCCCTCCCTATTGCCACGGCGGAACTCATCGCCGCCT
GCCTTGCCCGCTGCTGGACAGGGGCTCGGCTGTTGGGCACTGACAATTCCGTGGTGTTGTCGGGGAAATC
ATCGTCCTTTCCTTGGCTGCTCGCCTGTGTTGCCACCTGGATTCTGCGCGGGACGTCCTTCTGCTACGTC
CCTTCGGCCCTCAATCCAGCGGACCTTCCTTCCCGCGGCCTGCTGCCGGCTCTGCGGCCTCTTCCGCGTC
TTCGCCTTCGCCCTCAGACGAGTCGGATCTCCCTTTGGGCCGCCTCCCCGCGTCGACTTTAAGACCAATG
ACTTACAAGGCAGCTGTAGATCTTAGCCACTTTTTAAAAGAAAAGGGGGGACTGGAAGGGCTAATTCACT
CCCAACGAAGACAAGATCTGCTTTTTGCTTGTACTGGGTCTCTCTGGTTAGACCAGATCTGAGCCTGGGA
GCTCTCTGGCTAACTAGGGAACCCACTGCTTAAGCCTCAATAAAGCTTGCCTTGAGTGCTTCAAGTAGTG
TGTGCCCGTCTGTTGTGTGACTCTGGTAACTAGAGATCCCTCAGACCCTTTTAGTCAGTGTGGAAAATCT
CTAGCAGTACGTATAGTAGTTCATGTCATCTTATTATTCAGTATTTATAACTTGCAAAGAAATGAATATC
AGAGAGTGAGAGGAACTTGTTTATTGCAGCTTATAATGGTTACAAATAAAGCAATAGCATCACAAATTTC
ACAAATAAAGCATTTTTTTCACTGCATTCTAGTTGTGGTTTGTCCAAACTCATCAATGTATCTTATCATG
TCTGGCTCTAGCTATCCCGCCCCTAACTCCGCCCATCCCGCCCCTAACTCCGCCCAGTTCCGCCCATTCT
CCGCCCCATGGCTGACTAATTTTTTTTATTTATGCAGAGGCCGAGGCCGCCTCGGCCTCTGAGCTATTCC
AGAAGTAGTGAGGAGGCTTTTTTGGAGGCCTAGGGACGTACCCAATTCGCCCTATAGTGAGTCGTATTAC
GCGCGCTCACTGGCCGTCGTTTTACAACGTCGTGACTGGGAAAACCCTGGCGTTACCCAACTTAATCGCC
TTGCAGCACATCCCCCTTTCGCCAGCTGGCGTAATAGCGAAGAGGCCCGCACCGATCGCCCTTCCCAACA
GTTGCGCAGCCTGAATGGCGAATGGG
[124 nt withheld, positions 4157-4280]
C
[91 nt withheld, positions 4282-4372]
A
[49 nt withheld, positions 4374-4422]
CCTTTGACGTTGGAGTCCACGTTCTTT
[37 nt withheld, positions 4450-4486]
ACCCTATCTCGGTCTATTCTTTTGATTTATAAGGGATTTTGCCGATTTCGGCCTATTGGTTAAAAAATGA
GCTGATTTAACAAAAATTTAACGCGAATTTTAACAAAATATTAACGCTTACAATTTAGGTGGCACTTTTC
GGGGAAATGTGCGCGGAACCCCTATTTGTTTATTTTTCTAAATACATTCAAATATGTATCCGCTCATGAG
ACAATAACCCTGATAAATGCTTCAATAATATTGAAAAAGGAAGAGTATGAGTATTCAACATTTCCGTGTC
GCCCTTATTCCCTTTTTTGCGGCATTTTGCCTTCCTGTTTTTGCTCACCCAGAAACGCTGGTGAAAGTAA
AAGATGCTGAAGATCAGTTGGGTGCACGAGTGGGTTACATCGAACTGGATCTCAACAGCGGTAAGATCCT
TGAGAGTTTTCGCCCCGAAGAACGTTTTCCAATGATGAGCACTTTTAAAGTTCTGCTATGTGGCGCGGTA
TTATCCCGTATTGACGCCGGGCAAGAGCAACTCGGTCGCCGCATACACTATTCTCAGAATGACTTGGTTG
AGTACTCACCAGTCACAGAAAAGCATCTTACGGATGGCATGACAGTAAGAGAATTATGCAGTGCTGCCAT
AACCATGAGTGATAACACTGCGGCCAACTTACTTCTGACAACGATCGGAGGACCGAAGGAGCTAACCGCT
TTTTTGCACAACATGGGGGATCATGTAACTCGCCTTGATCGTTGGGAACCGGAGCTGAATGAAGCCATAC
CAAACGACGAGCGTGACACCACGATGCCTGTAGCAATGGCAACAACGTTGCGCAAACTATTAACTGGCGA
ACTACTTACTCTAGCTTCCCGGCAACAATTAATAGACTGGATGGAGGCGGATAAAGTTGCAGGACCACTT
CTGCGCTCGGCCCTTCCGGCTGGCTGGTTTATTGCTGATAAATCTGGAGCCGGTGAGCGTGGGTCTCGCG
GTATCATTGCAGCACTGGGGCCAGATGGTAAGCCCTCCCGTATCGTAGTTATCTACACGACGGGGAGTCA
GGCAACTATGGATGAACGAAATAGACAGATCGCTGAGATAGGTGCCTCACTGATTAAGCATTGGTAACTG
TCAGACCAAGTTTACTCATATATACTTTAGATTGATTTAAAACTTCATTTTTAATTTAAAAGGATCTAGG
TGAAGATCCTTTTTGATAATCTCATGACCAAAATCCCTTAACGTGAGTTTTCGTTCCACTGAGCGTCAGA
CCCCGTAGAAAAGATCAAAGGATCTTCTTGAGATCCTTTTTTTCTGCGCGTAATCTGCTGCTTGCAAACA
AAAAAACCACCGCTACCAGCGGTGGTTTGTTTGCCGGATCAAGAGCTACCAACTCTTTTTCCGAAGGTAA
CTGGCTTCAGCAGAGCGCAGATACCAAATACTGTTCTTCTAGTGTAGCCGTAGTTAGGCCACCACTTCAA
GAACTCTGTAGCACCGCCTACATACCTCGCTCTGCTAATCCTGTTACCAGTGGCTGCTGCCAGTGGCGAT
AAGTCGTGTCTTACCGGGTTGGACTCAAGACGATAGTTACCGGATAAGGCGCAGCGGTCGGGCTGAACGG
GGGGTTCGTGCACACAGCCCAGCTTGGAGCGAACGACCTACACCGAACTGAGATACCTACAGCGTGAGCT
ATGAGAAAGCGCCACGCTTCCCGAAGGGAGAAAGGCGGACAGGTATCCGGTAAGCGGCAGGGTCGGAACA
GGAGAGCGCACGAGGGAGCTTCCAGGGGGAAACGCCTGGTATCTTTATAGTCCTGTCGGGTTTCGCCACC
TCTGACTTGAGCGTCGATTTTTGTGATGCTCGTCAGGGGGGCGGAGCCTATGGAAAAACGCCAGCAACGC
GGCCTTTTTACGGTTCCTGGCCTTTTGCTGGCCTTTTGCTCACATGTTCTTTCCTGCGTTATCCCCTGAT
TCTGTGGATAACCGTATTACCGCCTTTGAGTGAGCTGATACCGCTCGCCGCAGCCGAACGACCGAGCGCA
GCGAGTCAGTGAGCGAGGAAGCGGAAGAGCGCCCAATACGCAAACCGCCTCTCCCCGCGCGTTGGCCGAT
TCATTAATGCAGCTGGCACGACAGGTTTCCCGACTGGAAAGCGGGCAGTGAGCGCAACGCAATTAATGTG
AGTTAGCTCACTCATTAGGCACCCCAGGCTTTACACTTTATGCTTCCGGCTCGTATGTTGTGTGGAATTG
TGAGCGGATAACAATTTCACACAGGAAACAGCTATGACCATGATTACGCCAAGCGCGCAATTAACCCTCA
CTAAAGGGAACAAAAGCTGGAGCTGCAAGCTTAATGTAGTCTTATGCAATACTCTTGTAGTCTTGCAACA
TGGTAACGATGAGTTAGCAACATGCCTTACAAGGAGAGAAAAAGCACCGTGCATGCCGATTGGTGGAAGT
AAGGTGGTACGATCGTGCCTTATTAGGAAGGCAACAGACGGGTCTGACATGGATTGGACGAACCACTGAA
TTGCCGCATTGCAGAGATATTGTATTTAAGTGCCTAGCTCGATACATAAACGGGTCTCTCTGGTTAGACC
AGATCTGAGCCTGGGAGCTCTCTGGCTAACTAGGGAACCCACTGCTTAAGCCTCAATAAAGCTTGCCTTG
AGTGCTTCAAGTAGTGTGTGCCCGTCTGTTGTGTGACTCTGGTAACTAGAGATCCCTCAGACCCTTTTAG
TCAGTGTGGAAAATCTCTAGCAGTGGCGCCCGAACAGGGACTTGAAAGCGAAAGGGAAACCAGAGGAGCT
CTCTCGACGCAGGACTCGGCTTGCTGAAGCGCGCACGGCAAGAGGCGAGGGGCGGCGACTGGTGAGTACG
CCAAAAATTTTGACTAGCGGAGGCTAGAAGGAGAGAGATGGGTGCGAGAGCGTCAGTATTAAGCGGGGGA
GAATTAGATCGCGATGGGAAAAAATTCGGTTAAGGCCAGGGGGAAAGAAAAAATATAAATTAAAACATAT
AGTATGGGCAAGCAGGGAGCTAGAACGATTCGCAGTTAATCCTGGCCTGTTAGAAACATCAGAAGGCTGT
AGACAAATACTGGGACAGCTACAACCATCCCTTCAGACAGGATCAGAAGAACTTAGATCATTATATAATA
CAGTAGCAACCCTCTATTGTGTGCATCAAAGGATAGAGATAAAAGACACCAAGGAAGCTTTAGACAAGAT
AGAGGAAGAGCAAAACAAAAGTAAGACCACCGCACAGCAAGCGGCCGCTGATCTTCAGACCTGGAGGAGG
AGATATGAGGGACAATTGGAGAAGTGAATTATATAAATATAAAGTAGTAAAAATTGAACCATTAGGAGTA
GCACCCACCAAGGCAAAGAGAAGAGTGGTGCAGAGAGAAAAAAGAGCAGTGGGAATAGGAGCTTTGTTCC
TTGGGTTCTTGGGAGCAGCAGGAAGCACTATGGGCGCAGCGTCAATGACGCTGACGGTACAGGCCAGACA
ATTATTGTCTGGTATAGTGCAGCAGCAGAACAATTTGCTGAGGGCTATTGAGGCGCAACAGCATCTGTTG
CAACTCACAGTCTGGGGCATCAAGCAGCTCCAGGCAAGAATCCTGGCTGTGGAAAGATACCTAAAGGATC
AACAGCTCCTGGGGATTTGGGGTTGCTCTGGAAAACTCATTTGCACCACTGCTGTGCCTTGGAATGCTAG
TTGGAGTAATAAATCTCTGGAACAGATTTGGAATCACACGACCTGGATGGAGTGGGACAGAGAAATTAAC
AATTACACAAGCTTAATACACTCCTTAATTGAAGAATCGCAAAACCAGCAAGAAAAGAATGAACAAGAAT
TATTGGAATTAGATAAATGGGCAAGTTTGTGGAATTGGTTTAACATAACAAATTGGCTGTGGTATATAAA
ATTATTCATAATGATAGTAGGAGGCTTGGTAGGTTTAAGAATAGTTTTTGCTGTACTTTCTATAGTGAAT
AGAGTTAGGCAGGGATATTCACCATTATCGTTTCAGACCCACCTCCCAACCCCGAGGGGACCCATGCATT
GCATCTCAATTAGTCAGCAACCAGGTGTGGAAAGTCCCCAGGCTCCCCAGCAGGCAGAAGTATGCAAAGC
ATGCGTCTCAATTAGTCAGCAACCATAGTCCCGCCCCTAACTCCGCCCATCCCGCCCCTAACTCCGCCCA
GTTCCGCCCATTCTCCGCCCCATGGCTGACTAATTTTTTTTATTTATGCAGAGGCCGAGGCCGCCTCGGC
CTCTGAGCTATTCCAGAAGTAGTGAGGAGGCTTTTTTGGAGGCCTAGGCTTTTGCAAAAAGCTTTCTAGA
GGTACCACCGGAGCTTACCATGACCGAGTACAAGCCCACGGTGCGCCTCGCCACCCGCGACGACGTCCCC
AGGGCCGTACGCACCCTCGCCGCCGCGTTCGCCGACTACCCCGCCACGCGCCACACCGTCGATCCGGACC
GCCACATCGAGCGGGTCACCGAGCTGCAAGAACTCTTCCTCACGCGCGTCGGGCTCGACATCGGCAAGGT
GTGGGTCGCGGACGACGGCGCCGCCGTGGCGGTCTGGACCACGCCGGAGAGCGTCGAAGCGGGGGCGGTG
TTCGCCGAGATCGGCCCGCGCATGGCCGAGTTGAGCGGTTCCCGGCTGGCCGCGCAGCAACAGATGGAAG
GCCTCCTGGCGCCGCACCGGCCCAAGGAGCCCGCGTGGTTCCTGGCCACCGTCGGCGTCTCGCCCGACCA
CCAGGGCAAGGGTCTGGGCAGCGCCGTCGTGCTCCCCGGAGTGGAGGCGGCCGAGCGCGCCGGGGTGCCC
GCCTTCCTGGAGACCTCCGCGCCCCGCAACCTCCCCTTCTACGAGCGGCTCGGCTTCACCGTCACCGCCG
ACGTCGAGGTGCCCGAAGGACCGCGCACCTGGTGCATGACCCGCAAGCCCGGTGCCAGTTAACGAATTCT
AGATCTTGAGACAAATGGCAGTATTCATCCACAATTTTAAAAGAAAAGGGGGGATTGGGGGGTACAGTGC
AGGGGAAAGAATAGTAGACATAATAGCAACAGACATACAAACTAAAGAATTACAAAAACAAATTACAAAA
ATTCAAAATTTTCGGGTTTATTACAGGGACAGCAGAGATCCACTTTGGCGCCGG
